>Addgene plasmid #165984 | pAGE2.0 | addgene full sequence | sequence record 375867 | Addgene NGS Result
ATGATCACCGGCCCTGTAGCCGCCCGGCTCGGCGAAAGGCGGGCACTCATGCTCGGAATGATTGCCGACG
GCACAGGCTACATCCTGCTTGCCTTCGCGACACGGGGATGGATGGCGTTCCCGATCATGGTCCTGCTTGC
TTCGGGTGGCATCGGAATGCCGGCGCTGCAAGCAATGTTGTCCAGGCAGGTGGATGAGGAACGTCAGGGG
CAGCTGCAAGGCTCACTGGCGGCGCTCACCAGCCTGACCTCGATCGTCGGACCCCTCCTCTTCACGGCGA
TCTATGCGGCTTCTATAACAACGTGGAACGGGTGGGCATGGATTGCAGGCGCTGCCCTCTACTTGCTCTG
CCTGCCGGCGCTGCGTCGCGGGCTTTGGAGCGGCGCAGGGCAACGAGCCGATCGCTGATCGTGGAAACGA
TAGGCCTATGCCATGCGGGTCAAGGCGACTTCCGGCAAGCTATACGCGCCCTAGGAGTGCGGTTGGAACG
TTGGCCCAGCCAGATACTCCCGATCACGAGCAGGACGCCGATGATTTGAAGCGCACTCAGCGTCTGATCT
TAATTAAATCTTCCGCTGCATAACCCTGCTTCGGGGTCATTATAGCGATTTTTTCGGTATATCCATCCTT
TTTCGCACGATATACAGGATTTTGCCAAAGGGTTCGTGTAGACTTTCCTTGGTGTATCCAACGGCGTCAG
CCGGGCAGGATAGGTGAAGTAGGCCCACCCGCGAGCGGGTGTTCCTTCTTCACTGTCCCTTATTCGCACC
TGGCGGTGCTCAACGGGAATCCTGCTCTGCGAGGCTGGCCGGCTACCGCCGGCGTAACAGATGAGGGCAA
GCGGATGGCTGATGAAACCAAGCCAACCAGGAAGGGCAGCCCACCTATCAAGGTGTACTGCCTTCCAGAC
GAACGAAGAGCGATTGAGGAAAAGGCGGCGGCGGCCGGCATGAGCCTGTCGGCCTACCTGCTGGCCGTCG
GCCAGGGCTACAAAATCACGGGCGTCGTGGACTATGAGCACGTCCGCGAGCTGGCCCGCATCAATGGCGA
CCTGGGCCGCCTGGGCGGCCTGCTGAAACTCTGGCTCACCGACGACCCGCGCACGGCGCGGTTCGGTGAT
GCCACGATCCTCGCCCTGCTGGCGAAGATCGAAGAGAAGCAGGACGAGCTTGGCAAGGTCATGATGGGCG
TGGTCCGCCCGAGGGCAGAGCCATGACTTTTTTAGCCGCTAAAACGGCCGGGGGGTGCGCGTGATTGCCA
AGCACGTCCCCATGCGCTCCATCAAGAAGAGGCACTTCGAGCTGTAAGTACATCACCGACGAGCAAGGCA
AGACGATCATCGATACTAGCTTGATTGGGATATCTCGCTCGTGCTTGTCGCGTGCTATGTCTTTTAGGGT
ACTTTGAACCTACGTTCGTACTTGTATAATATGATCATCGTATTATCGTTTTTCATCCGTCCAGCGCAAA
ATGCATTAGCAGCTAGTCCTAGCGTGCGGAGCTACCTGGACAGGTGCATGACGGATGCGTGTCCTTCAGT
GACTTTCTAATTAACAGTAACTTCTTTACTTATGTTTCAGTTTGTAAGAAGCGGGATTCGCTCGTCGGTT
GACATCTGATTGGACTGCGTCGGCACATGAAAACTACATTGTGAAATCTGCTAAAACTCCGGGTATCTCT
GACACAAAACGATTCGGCTTCGCAATTTCAACATTACGGTCAAGGCTAACGTATCTTTCTCGGTCAACTT
CAGATTATGCCGATTAAATTGTCGTAGCTTTCAAGGCGTTTTGAGTACTGCGGCAGTTGTTGAACCTGCA
AGGAGAAGATCTCGACAACAGAATAAAGCGAAAAATGGGTCTCATGCACTAACACTCAGGCCTCCCTCAT
AATCTCTGTTTGAGTTTACCAACAACACATATATACATTTCGACAAAATGACCACTCTTGACGACACGGC
TTACCGGTACCGCACCAGTGTCCCGGGGGACGCCGAGGCCATCGAGGCACTGGATGGGTCCTTCACCACC
GACACCGTCTTCCGCGTCACCGCCACCGGGGACGGCTTCACCCTGCGGGAGGTGCCGGTGGACCCGCCCC
TGACCAAGGTGTTCCCCGACGACGAATCGGACGACGAATCGGACGACGGGGAGGACGGCGACCCGGACTC
CCGGACGTTCGTCGCGTACGGGGACGACGGCGACCTGGCGGGCTTCGTGGTCGTCTCGTACTCCGGCTGG
AACCGCCGGCTGACCGTCGAGGACATCGAGGTCGCCCCGGAGCACCGGGGGCACGGGGTCGGGCGCGCGT
TGATGGGGCTCGCGACGGAGTTCGCCCGCGAGCGGGGCGCCGGGCACCTCTGGCTGGAGGTCACCAACGT
CAACGCACCGGCGATCCACGCGTACCGGCGGATGGGGTTCACCCTCTGCGGCCTGGACACCGCCCTGTAC
GACGGCACCGCCTCGGACGGCGAGCAGGCGCTCTACATGAGCATGCCCTGCCCCTGATTTTGTTACATTT
ACTGACTTCAAGGAGTCGAGGAATCGATACTGCCGTCGTTTCCAGGATCCGAGGTTTCATAAACTCTGTT
AACGTTATAGAAACAGACTTACCTCTCCTACGCCATTCACGTAATATTCGCAATATGCTATTCTTCCTCT
GAAGACCAGGTTTATGTGCTGCCTGAAACTATTTCAATAAGTCAGCTGCACTTGCACAGGGTTTCACAAG
GAAAGCGTGTCTTTTTTTCCAACGTAGGCGTCGCTTTCGTCTGACTCTTACTCTTACATTCACAGCCAAT
ACTTACAATTAGTAAAAAACCTGTGCTCGAGAGTGAAAACTCCGTAACTATAACGGTCCTAAGGTAGCGA
ACACTCCGTTCGTGGCGTCGCACGATCGCGACATTTGACGACGTGTGTTTTGCCTGGGCTACGTATCGGG
AATGTTTGCGAAACCCCCGAAATTGTACCGGGATGTAGGCACATCGCTGGAAGGTAGCCAGGGGGGTCCG
GCGCTGATTACGAAGTGCGGCGACCGACGAATTTGGAGCACGCCCGACGCTCAGGGGTGGATGCCGCTGG
CGATTCCGCTTGAGTGGGATCGCTCGGCACCCGCGGGTCGGCATATGCCCGTGCCGATTGTGTCCCCACG
GTGTTGGTCAGGCGGCCGGTATCACGACACCCCCCGCCCATCGAAGCCATTCGCTCTCAGCAACGCCATG
AGCATCGGGCCAAGCGAGAATTTCCCTTGCCGCGCCTTGGCGGTCAGATCGCGCAGATAGCCGCCAGCAG
AGTTGATATGCCCTGCCCTCTCTAGAATGCAGGCCACGGCGACTCCGGCGTTTTCCGGTCCCATGACCTC
GCAGGCCTCCTGATAGGCCGAGGGGTAAACGCCAAGCATAGATCGTACCGTGACTGCAGCGATCATGAGG
TCGCGCCAACTTCTCACTGCACCGTCAGGACCGTAGTTCATGATTTCCGGGCAGGCTTTCAGTACCATTC
CCAGCGGAAAGGCCCTTTTTGCCTTGTTGGCCGGTTCAATGGCTTGGCCGTCTAACCGCTCATTCCGAGA
GCAACGTTCAAGTTCAATAATAGATTCGGGTTTTGATTCCTGTTTGTGCCGCTCAGTTTGATCGGGATTG
CCGCTCATCTCGTGTGGTTTTATGTGCTTTTGCAACTGGTTAGCCACCTGTTCGCGCAGCGTTTCGAATG
CCACTACCAAAGGGGTGAGATCAGCGATATCGGGCGTCCTCGGTATCGCCTGGACGAGGCTTCGGAAATC
TTCCTGCATAGACGTCCAGTGGCCCGGCACTTCTACGAGCACCACGTCTATCAACTTGGCGATGTCTCTG
CGGCAGAGCGTCAGTCGCTCGCGTAGCCGCTGCAGCTCCATCCGATCAGCCTCGGCTTCGGCAGCGAGTC
GCTCTATTTCGCCGGAGCGGGCCAGCAGTGGTGCGAGCGAAAAGCCGAACGCTGTGCCGATCGCTCCATC
GCGAGTCTTGCGTGCATAGCGCTTGCCGTTCGGACTGTCCTTGCGAGCGACCAGCCCTGCATCGACGAGG
GCGGCCAGATGCCTTCTGAGCGTAGCCTCGGCCATGCCATGAGCTCTCAGTGACAGCTGAACGTTCGAGG
GAAAGACGACCAGACTGGTCTCCCCGCTTAGCGTGTTCTCCGGATAGAAGCTCAACAGCGCGTTCAGAAC
GGCTAGTGTCCGATCGCTGATGCCAAGACGGCGTTTGGCAGCACAAAGCGAGCGAAACAATTTCCACTTG
TCGACCGACTTGCCAGGTTCGATGTCGCGGGAGATGAACTGGCCTGCCAACAGGGCAAGCGTCATCGACC
GCCGCCCAAAGGGCGTCGTCACACTTCCAATCTCCATTTCCTTCACCTTCGATAAGGCAAAAGAAAGCAG
CTCACCAAAAACGGTGCCAAGGACTCTTGACTGTGATTCGTGGAAATGCGATTCTCGATCTTGCTACAAA
TCTGAGGAAGGCTTCCACGGCTTGTTCGTTGGGGGCCTTTTTCTTTTGCGGGTTAGTCTCCTTGTTTCGA
ACTCTGCTTTTGCATGAACTGGTCGTGCAGGCTTTCGATCTGACCTGCAATGAAATCGACAAAGCCTGAC
GGCACAGACTTGTTGAATGTCAGCTTCGCAGCCGACTTGCCGCGTTGGATCTGGCCAAGCACGAGGCCAT
GAGAGATCAGATCGCTCGTGGAAGACGCTGCAGCCCTCACATCAACCTTGGTAAGGGCTTCAAAAACCGC
AGTGAAGCGTAGATCGCTGGAAGAGGCTTGAATCTGCTCTTGCTCCAGAACCAACTGCGCCACCTTCGCG
GGCTCCCGGTGAGCCGCCCAGCGCACTTCGAACTCGATCCATCTACGCCGTCCGATTTCAGGAGCCGGAC
CAATCTGCATCAGGATCTCGCGCGGCAATGCTGCCGCTATCCGGATCATTTCGGAGATATGCGACCTGCC
GGTGCTCAGGGACTTGCAGATCACGTCGCGGCGATAGCCGGCAGCCTCCTGCGATTGCGCAAAAAGGCAT
CGCTCGATGAAGGACAGGTCCTTGCGGTTGCTGTTCTCTTCCCCTTGGAGAACGATCGCATCTTCGTCGC
TAAGTTCCCGGGCGATTGCCTTGAACTTGATGCCGAGGAGTTTGGCAGCGGCAAGCCGGCGCCGGCCAAA
TACGATCTGAAACGGCCTTGCGGCCCCTCGAACCGGGCGGACCAAGCCAGGAGTACTCTGTCCATGCTCG
CGCATCGACTCGAGCAAATCCGCAATACCGGCTTCGCTGTAGCCGGAATCAAAGCGATCCCGGATGGCCG
ATTCCATGATCTCGTCTGGATCGATCTCGACGATCTGGCCACCATCCTTGAGAAGGCGTTCGGCAAGTTC
GCTGCGTTCCTGCATCTGACGGACGCCGGCTGCAACTTTGAGAAGATGTGGCGATGTCGACCGCTGCATC
CCGCCCTTCTCTGCAGAATTTTCCAGCTGTCCGAGGACATTGGCAAAAAGGCCCTTGGAATCCTTGCGGC
TCATTCTCTCCCCCATGCCTTCCAGAAGAGGCCCTCGAGTTCAGCATTGGCAGCATTGATCGACTCGATG
GCGCGGTCGTAGGTTTTCGGCGCCGAAAATCGGGACCTCTGAACCTCGTAAAGGCTCTGCTTCCACGTCA
GAGCATCGGCCACCGCGGTCGACTTGATGACGGAGTTGAGGAGCAGATCCTCGCCGAACACCTGTCTCAT
CAGCGCGGACATATTCGCTTGCGGATGATCGTTCGGCTCGAACTTTGTGATCAGGAACTTGGCGAAGTCC
CATTGAGCGGCGGTGCCCACCTCATTCAGGATCTGCATGTACGACCCGGCAAGCTCCAAAAACTTTGCGG
TCGAGTCCACATCCAGCATATGTGCCGGAACCGGGATGATGACTCCAGTCGCGGCGGTCAGCGACGAAAG
TGTCAGGAAGTTCAGCGACGGAGCCGAGTCCATAAGGACGAAGTCGTAGTCATCGGCGACCTGCTCCAGA
GCTTGAGAAACGCGAAGCAAGAAACCGGTTCCTGCTGACCGCCGCATCTCGAGGGCGACGGCCGTCTCGA
ACTCGGTCAGTTCGAGGCCGGCACAGATGACGTCGAAACCAACGATGTGGGTCTTGTGGATGATGGATTT
CGTCGGGACGGGATCGTCGAAACGAATGGCTGAGAAAAGTGTATCGCCGCCGCGGTAATCGAATTCGGGC
AGGCTACCATGGAGCGCGGTGAGAGATGCTTGCGGGTCGAGATCGACCGCCAGCACGCGATAGCCCTTGA
GTGCCAGATAGTGACCGAGATGGATTGTGGTAGAGGTCTTGCTGGAGCCGCCCTTGAAGTTGGTGACCGC
AACGATCTGGCATTGCTCATTGCCTGTCCGGCGGGGGTTCATCCATTTCTTCCGGCCGTTTGCCGCAAGA
GCCATACGTAGCTCAAGAACCTGCTCGAGCGTGTAGAAGCGCCGGCCGTTGGCGATTTCGGGCTCAGGGC
CCTGTTCCTTGGCGGCAACCTGGCGGATATAGGCCTCGGTTACGCCCAGCAGGGTGGCAACTTCGGTAGA
GGTGAACTTGCGCATTGTGCGACGCGCGTTCGGGGGGAACTGCGCCATGCTCAAGTTGTTCAGTGCCATT
TCGAGCTTACTGGAAAAATTCTCCATGAAAGCGAGGCTGCTTAGGTGTCGCGTCATCGAAAGAATCCCTG
TGATCGTTTCCGTCACTTAAGCAGTGAAGTGGTTAACCGCTTGCTAATCGCCACGTAACTACTCGAAAAC
ACGCAAATTCGAAAAATTTCCGCAACTAAGACGTACTCCGATTCGGCTATGGCCATCAATGCGCGCTGTG
GATGACGCACAGAGCCGGGGGGAAGGCGCCAGTGCATGCCGGTTCTCGACCCTCCCCGCCTCTTTTTTGG
ACGAAGATGTGCGCAGACGTCGCTGGGCGGAGACGCAATAGTGGTTCACTGCGGAAATGGTTGGCCGTTG
CTTTCAATGGAGATCTGCCGAACTCTTCGCAGAGTTCCCCGCGGGGAACTCTCGAAGCGACGACGCTGGC
GCGCAGTACCGACTGCTCGCCAAGGCGAGACATATGTGCCGTATTGGGAACAGCTCGGCATCTCGGTGCT
CGCCTGCGCTCCGGCCTGCCTCAATCTCGTTGGCCATGACCGAGCAACGACTGCACCGGATGGTTCAGTT
ACGCTAGGGATAACAGGGTAATATAGTCGAGCTGGTTGCCCTCGCCGCTGGGCTGGCGGCCGTCTATGGC
CCTGCAAACGCGCCAGAAACGCCGTCGAAGCCGTGTGCGAGACACCGCGGCCGGCCGCCGGCGTTGTGGA
TACCTCGCGGAAAACTTGGCCCTCACTGACAGATGAGGGGCGGACGTTGACACTTGAGGGGCCGACTCAC
CCGGCGCGGCGTTGACAGATGAGGGGCAGGCTCGATTTCGGCCGGCGACGTGGAGCTGGCCAGCCTCGCA
AATCGGCGAAAACGCCTGATTTTACGCGAGTTTCCCACAGATGATGTGGACAAGCCTGGGGATAAGTGCC
CTGCGGTATTGACACTTGAGGGGCGCGACTACTGACAGATGAGGGGCGCGATCCTTGACACTTGAGGGGC
AGAGTGCTGACAGATGAGGGGCGCACCTATTGACATTTGAGGGGCTGTCCACAGGCAGAAAATCCAGCAT
TTGCAAGGGTTTCCGCCCGTTTTTCGGCCACCGCTAACCTGTCTTTTAACCTGCTTTTAAACCAATATTT
ATAAACCTTGTTTTTAACCAGGGCTGCGCCCTGTGCGCGTGACCGCGCACGCCGAAGGGGGGTGCCCCCC
CTTCTCGAACCCTCCCGGTCGAGTGAGCGAGGAAGCACCAGGGAACAGCACTTATATATTCTGCTTACAC
ACGATGCCTGAAAAAACTTCCCTTGGGGTTATCCACTTATCCACGGGGATATTTTTATAATTATTTTTTT
TATAGTTTTTAGATCTTCTTTTTTAGAGCGCCTTGTAGGCCTTTATCCATGCTGGTTCTAGAGAAGGTGT
TGTGACAAATTGCCCTTTCAGTGTGACAAATCACCCTCAAATGACAGTCCTGTCTGTGACAAATTGCCCT
TAACCCTGTGACAAATTGCCCTCAGAAGAAGCTGTTTTTTCACAAAGTTATCCCTGCTTATTGACTCTTT
TTTATTTAGTGTGACAATCTAAAAACTTGTCACACTTCACATGGATCTGTCATGGCGGAAACAGCGGTTA
TCAATCACAAGAAACGTAAAAATAGCCCGCGAATCGTCCAGTCAAACGACCTCACTGAGGCGGCATATAG
TCTCTCCCGGGATCAAAAACGTATGCTGTATCTGTTCGTTGACCAGATCAGAAAATCTGATGGCACCCTA
CAGGAACATGACGGTATCTGCGAGATCCATGTTGCTAAATATGCTGAAATATTCGGATTGACCTCTGCGG
AAGCCAGTAAGGATATACGGCAGGCATTGAAGAGTTTCGCGGGGAAGGAAGTGGTTTTTTATCGCCCTGA
AGAGGATGCCGGCGATGAAAAAGGCTATGAATCTTTTCCTTGGTTTATCAAACGTGCGCACAGTCCATCC
AGAGGGCTTTACAGTGTACATATCAACCCATATCTCATTCCCTTCTTTATCGGGTTACAGAACCGGTTTA
CGCAGTTTCGGCTTAGTGAAACAAAAGAAATCACCAATCCGTATGCCATGCGTTTATACGAATCCCTGTG
TCAGTATCGTAAGCCGGATGGCTCAGGCATCGTCTCTCTGAAAATCGACTGGATCATAGAGCGTTACCAG
CTGCCTCAAAGTTACCAGCGTATGCCTGACTTCCGCCGCCGCTTCCTGCAGGTCTGTGTTAATGAGATCA
ACAGCAGAACTCCAATGCGCCTCTCATACATTGAGAAAAAGAAAGGCCGCCAGACGACTCATATCGTATT
TTCCTTCCGCGATATCACTTCCATGACGACAGGATAGTCTGAGGGTTATCTGTCACAGATTTGAGGGTGG
TTCGTCACATTTGTTCTGACCTACTGAGGGTAATTTGTCACAGTTTTGCTGTTTCCTTCAGCCTGCATGG
ATTTTCTCATACTTTTTGAACTGTAATTTTTAAGGAAGCCAAATTTGAGGGCAGTTTGTCACAGTTGATT
TCCTTCTCTTTCCCTTCGTCATGTGACCTGATATCGGGGGTTAGTTCGTCATCATTGATGAGGGTTGATT
ATCACAGTTTATTACTCTGAATTGGCTATCCGCGTGTGTACCTCTACCTGGAGTTTTTCCCACGGTGGAT
ATTTCTTCTTGCGCTGAGCGTAAGAGCTATCTGACAGAACAGTTCTTCTTTGCTTCCTCGCCAGTTCGCT
CGCTATGCTCGGTTACACGGCTGCGGCGAGCATCACGTGCTATAAAAATAATTATAATTTAAATTTTTTA
ATATAAATATATAAATTAAAAATAGAAAGTAAAAAAAGAAATTAAAGAAAAAATAGTTTTTGTTTTCCGA
AGATGTAAAAGACTCTAGGGGGATCGCCAACAAATACTACCTTTTACCTTGCTCTTCCTGCTCTCAGGTA
TTAATGCCGAATTGTTTCATCTTGTCTGTGTAGAAGACCACACACGAAAATCCTGTGATTTTACATTTTA
CTTATCGTTAATCGAATGTATATCTATTTAATCTGCTTTTCTTGTCTAATAAATATATATGTAAAGTACG
CTTTTTGTTGAAATTTTTTAAACCTTTGTTTATTTTTTTTTCTTCATTCCGTAACTCTTCTACCTTCTTT
ATTTACTTTCTAAAATCCAAATACAAAACATAAAAATAAATAAACACAGAGTAAATTCCCAAATTATTCC
ATCATTAAAAGATACGAGGCGCGTGTAAGTTACAGGCAAGCGATCCTAGTACACTCTATATTTTTTTATG
CCTCGGTAATGATTTTCATTTTTTTTTTCCACCTAGCGGATGACTCTTTTTTTTTCTTAGCGATTGGCAT
TATCACATAATGAATTATACATTATATAAAGTAATGTGATTTCTTCGAAGAATATACTAAAAAATGAGCA
GGCAAGATAAACGAAGGCAAAGATGACAGAGCAGAAAGCCCTAGTAAAGCGTATTACAAATGAAACCAAG
ATTCAGATTGCGATCTCTTTAAAGGGTGGTCCCCTAGCGATAGAGCACTCGATCTTCCCAGAAAAAGAGG
CAGAAGCAGTAGCAGAACAGGCCACACAATCGCAAGTGATTAACGTCCACACAGGTATAGGGTTTCTGGA
CCATATGATACATGCTCTGGCCAAGCATTCCGGCTGGTCGCTAATCGTTGAGTGCATTGGTGACTTACAC
ATAGACGACCATCACACCACTGAAGACTGCGGGATTGCTCTCGGTCAAGCTTTTAAAGAGGCCCTAGGGG
CCGTGCGTGGAGTAAAAAGGTTTGGATCAGGATTTGCGCCTTTGGATGAGGCACTTTCCAGAGCGGTGGT
AGATCTTTCGAACAGGCCGTACGCAGTTGTCGAACTTGGTTTGCAAAGGGAGAAAGTAGGAGATCTCTCT
TGCGAGATGATCCCGCATTTTCTTGAAAGCTTTGCAGAGGCTAGCAGAATTACCCTCCACGTTGATTGTC
TGCGAGGCAAGAATGATCATCACCGTAGTGAGAGTGCGTTCAAGGCTCTTGCGGTTGCCATAAGAGAAGC
CACCTCGCCCAATGGTACCAACGATGTTCCCTCCACCAAAGGTGTTCTTATGTAGTTTTACACAGGAGTC
TGGACTTGACGCTAGTGATAATAAGTGACTGAGGTATGTGCTCTTCTTATCTCCTTTTGTAGTGTTGCTC
TTATTTTAAACAACTTTGCGGTTTTTTGATGACTTTGCGATTTTGTTGTTGCTTTGCAGTAAATTGCAAG
ATTTAATAAAAAAACGCAAAGCAATGATTAAAGGATGTTCAGAATGAAACTCATGGAAACACTTAACCAG
TGCATAAACGCTGGTCATGAAATGACGAAGGCTATCGCCATTGCACAGTTTAATGATGACAGCCCGGAAG
CGAGGAAAATAACCCGGCGCTGGAGAATAGGTGAAGCAGCGGATTTAGTTGGGGTTTCTTCTCAGGCTAT
CAGAGATGCCGAGAAAGCAGGGCGACTACCGCACCCGGATATGGAAATTCGAGGACGGGTTGAGCAACGT
GTTGGTTATACAATTGAACAAATTAATCATATGCGTGATGTGTTTGGTACGCGATTGCGACGTGCTGAAG
ACGTATTTCCACCGGTGATCGGGGTTGCTGCCCATAAAGGTGGCGTTTACAAAACCTCAGTTTCTGTTCA
TCTTGCTCAGGATCTGGCTCTGAAGGGGCTACGTGTTTTGCTCGTGGAAGGTAACGACCCCCAGGGAACA
GCCTCAATGTATCACGGATGGGTACCAGATCTTCATATTCATGCAGAAGACACTCTCCTGCCTTTCTATC
TTGGGGAAAAGGACGATGTCACTTATGCAATAAAGCCCACTTGCTGGCCGGGGCTTGACATTATTCCTTC
CTGTCTGGCTCTGCACCGTATTGAAACTGAGTTAATGGGCAAATTTGATGAAGGTAAACTGCCCACCGAT
CCACACCTGATGCTCCGACTGGCCATTGAAACTGTTGCTCATGACTATGATGTCATAGTTATTGACAGCG
CGCCTAACCTGGGTATCGGCACGATTAATGTCGTATGTGCTGCTGATGTGCTGATTGTTCCCACGCCTGC
TGAGTTGTTTGACTACACCTCCGCACTGCAGTTTTTCGATATGCTTCGTGATCTGCTCAAGAACGTTGAT
CTTAAAGGGTTCGAGCCTGATGTACGTATTTTGCTTACCAAATACAGCAATAGCAATGGCTCTCAGTCCC
CGTGGATGGAGGAGCAAATTCGGGATGCCTGGGGAAGCATGGTTCTAAAAAATGTTGTACGTGAAACGGA
TGAAGTTGGTAAAGGTCAGATCCGGATGAGAACTGTTTTTGAACAGGCCATTGATCAACGCTCTTCAACT
GGTGCCTGGAGAAATGCTCTTTCTATTTGGGAACCTGTCTGCAATGAAATTTTCGATCGTCTGATTAAAC
CACGCTGGGAGATTAGATAATGAAGCGTGCGCCTGTTATTCCAAAACATACGCTCAATACTCAACCGGTT
GAAGATACTTCGTTATCGACACCAGCTGCCCCGATGGTGGATTCGTTAATTGCGCGCGTAGGAGTAATGG
CTCGCGGTAATGCCATTACTTTGCCTGTATGTGGTCGGGATGTGAAGTTTACTCTTGAAGTGCTCCGGGG
TGATAGTGTTGAGAAGACCTCTCGGGTATGGTCAGGTAATGAACGTGACCAGGAGCTGCTTACTGAGGAC
GCACTGGATGATCTCATCCCTTCTTTTCTACTGACTGGTCAACAGACACCGGCGTTCGGTCGAAGAGTAT
CTGGTGTCATAGAAATTGCCGATGGGAGTCGCCGTCGTAAAGCTGCTGCACTTACCGAAAGTGATTATCG
TGTTCTGGTTGGCGAGCTGGATGATGAGCAGATGGCTGCATTATCCAGATTGGGTAACGATTATCGCCCA
ACAAGTGCTTATGAACGTGGTCAGCGTTATGCAAGCCGATTGCAGAATGAATTTGCTGGAAATATTTCTG
CGCTGGCTGATGCGGAAAATATTTCACGTAAGATTATTACCCGCTGTATCAACACCGCCAAATTGCCTAA
ATCAGTTGTTGCTCTTTTTTCTCACCCCGGTGAACTATCTGCCCGGTCAGGTGATGCACTTCAAAAAGCC
TTTACAGATAAAGAGGAATTACTTAAGCAGCAGGCATCTAACCTTCATGAGCAGAAAAAAGCTGGGGTGA
TATTTGAAGCTGAAGAAGTTATCACTCTTTTAACTTCTGTGCTTAAAACGTCATCTGCATCAAGAACTAG
TTTAAGCTCACGACATCAGTTTGCTCCTGGAGCGACAGTATTGTATAAGGGCGATAAAATGGTGCTTAAC
CTGGACAGGTCTCGTGTTCCAACTGAGTGTATAGAGAAAATTGAGGCCATTCTTAAGGAACTTGAAAAGC
CAGCACCCTGATGCGACCTCGTTTTAGTCTACGTTTATCTGTCTTTACTTAATGTCCTTTGTTACAGGCC
AGAAAGCATAACTGGCCTGAATATTCTCTCTGGGCCCACTGTTCCACTTGTATCGTCGGTCTGATAATCA
GACTGGGACCACGGTCCCACTCGTATCGTCGGTCTGATTATTAGTCTGGGACCACGGTCCCACTCGTATC
GTCGGTCTGATTATTAGTCTGGGACCACGGTCCCACTCGTATCGTCGGTCTGATAATCAGACTGGGACCA
CGGTCCCACTCGTATCGTCGGTCTGATTATTAGTCTGGGACCATGGTCCCACTCGTATCGTCGGTCTGAT
TATTAGTCTGGGACCACGGTCCCACTCGTATCGTCGGTCTGATTATTAGTCTGGAACCACGGTCCCACTC
GTATCGTCGGTCTGATTATTAGTCTGGGACCACGGTCCCACTCGTATCGTCGGTCTGATTATTAGTCTGG
GACCACGATCCCACTCGTGTTGTCGGTCTGATTATCGGTCTGGGACCACGGTCCCACTTGTATTGTCGAT
CAGACTATCAGCGTGAGACTACGATTCCATCAATGCCTGTCAAGGGCAAGTATTGACATGTCGTCGTAAC
CTGTAGAACGGAGTAACCTCGGTGTGCGGTTGTATGCCTGCTGTGGATTGCTGCTGTGTCCTGCTTATCC
ACAACATTTTGCGCACGGTTATGTGGACAAAATACCTGGTTACCCAGGCCGTGCCGGCACGTTAACCGGG
CTGCATCCGATGCAAGTGTGTCGCTGTCGACGAGCTCGCGAGCTCGGACATGAGGTTGCCCCGTATTCAG
TGTCGCTGATTTGTATTGTCTGAAGTTGTTTTTACGTTAAGTTGATGCAGATCAATTAATACGATACCTG
CGTCATAATTGATTATTTGACGTGGTTTGATGGCCTCCACGCACGTTGTGATATGTAGATGATAATCATT
ATCACTTTACGGGTCCTTTCCGGTGATCCGACAGGTTACGGGGCGGCGACCTCGCGGGTTTTCGCTATTT
ATGAAAATTTTCCGGTTTAAGGCGTTTCCGTTCTTCTTCGTCATAACTTAATGTTTTTATTTAAAATACC
CTCTGAAAAGAAAGGAAACGACAGGTGCTGAAAGCGAGCTTTTTGGCCTCTGTCGTTTCCTTTCTCTGTT
TTTGTCCGTGGAATGAACAATGGAAGTCCGAGCTCATCGCTAATAACTTCGTATAGCATACATTATACGA
AGTTATATTCGATGCGGCCGCAAGGGGTTCGCGTCAGCGGGTGTTGGCGGGTGTCGGGGCTGGCTTAACT
ATGCGGCATCAGAGCAGATTGTACTGAGAGTGCACCATATGCGGTGTGAAATACCACACAGATGCGTAAG
GAGAAAATACCGCATCAGGCGCCATTCGCCATTCAGCTGCGCAACTGTTGGGAAGGGCGATCGGTGCGGG
CCTCTTCGCTATTACGCCAGCTGGCGAAAGGGGGATGTGCTGCAAGGCGATTAAGTTGGGTAACGCCAGG
GTTTTCCCAGTCACGACGTTGTAAAACGACGGCCAGTGAATTGTAATACGACTCACTATAGGGCGAATTC
GAGCTCGGTACCCGGGGATCCTCTAGAGTCGACCTGCAGGCATGCAAGCTTGAGTATTCTATAGTCTCAC
CTAAATAGCTTGGCGTAATCATGGTCATAGCTGTTTCCTGTGTGAAATTGTTATCCGCTCACAATTCCAC
ACAACATACGAGCCGGAAGCATAAAGTGTAAAGCCTGGGGTGCCTAATGAGTGAGCTAACTCACATTAAT
TGCGTTGCGCTCACTGCCCGCTTTCCAGTCGGGAAACCTGTCGTGCCAGCTGCATTAATGAATCGGCCAA
CGCGAACCCCTTGCGGCCGCCCGGGCCGTCGACCAATTCTCATGTTTGACAGCTTATCATCGAATTTCTG
CCATTCATCCGCTTATTATCACTTATTCAGGCGTAGCAACCAGGCGTTTAAGGGCACCAATAACTGCCTT
AAAAAAATTACGCCCCGCCCTGCCACTCATCGCAGTACTGTTGTAATTCATTAAGCATTCTGCCGACATG
GAAGCCATCACAAACGGCATGATGAACCTGAATCGCCAGCGGCATCAGCACCTTGTCGCCTTGCGTATAA
TATTTGCCCATGGTGAAAACGGGGGCGAAGAAGTTGTCCATATTGGCCACGTTTAAATCAAAACTGGTGA
AACTCACCCAGGGATTGGCTGAGACGAAAAACATATTCTCAATAAACCCTTTAGGGAAATAGGCCAGGTT
TTCACCGTAACACGCCACATCTTGCGAATATATGTGTAGAAACTGCCGGAAATCGTCGTGGTATTCACTC
CAGAGCGATGAAAACGTTTCAGTTTGCTCATGGAAAACGGTGTAACAAGGGTGAACACTATCCCATATCA
CCAGCTCACCGTCTTTCATTGCCATACGAAATTCCGGATGAGCATTCATCAGGCGGGCAAGAATGTGAAT
AAAGGCCGGATAAAACTTGTGCTTATTTTTCTTTACGGTCTTTAAAAAGGCCGTAATATCCAGCTGAACG
GTCTGGTTATAGGTACATTGAGCAACTGACTGAAATGCCTCAAAATGTTCTTTACGATGCCATTGGGATA
TATCAACGGTGGTATATCCAGTGATTTTTTTCTCCATTTTAGCTTCCTTAGCTCCTGAAAATCTCGATAA
CTCAAAAAATACGCCCGGTAGTGATCTTATTTCATTATGGTGAAAGTTGGAACCTCTTACGTGCCGATCA
ACGTCTCATTTTCGCCAAAAGTTGGCCCAGGGCTTCCCGGTATCAACAGGGACACCAGGATTTATTTATT
CTGCGAAGTGATCTTCCGTCACAGGTATTTATTCGCGATAAGCTCATGGAGCGGCGTAACCGTCGCACAG
GAAGGACAGAGAAAGCGCGGATCTGGGAAGTGACGGACAGAACGGTCAGGACCTGGATTGGGGAGGCGGT
TGCCGCCGCTGCTGCTGACGGTGTGACGTTCTCTGTTCCGGTCACACCACATACGTTCCGCCATTCCTAT
GCGATGCACATGCTGTATGCCGGTATACCGCTGAAAGTTCTGCAAAGCCTGATGGGACATAAGTCCATCA
GTTCAACGGAAGTCTACACGAAGGTTTTTGCGCTGGATGTGGCTGCCCGGCACCGGGTGCAGTTTGCGAT
GCCGGAGTCTGATGCGGTTGCGATGCTGAAACAATTATCCTGAGAATAAATGCCTTGGCCTTTATATGGA
AATGTGGAACTGAGTGGATATGCTGTTTTTGTCTGTTAAACAGAGAAGCTGGCTGTTATCCACTGAGAAG
CGAACGAAACAGTCGGGAAAATCTCCCATTATCGTAGAGATCCGCATTATTAATCTCAGGAGCCTGTGTA
GCGTTTATAGGAAGTAGTGTTCTGTCATGATGCCTGCAAGCGGTAACGAAAACGATTTGAATATGCCTTC
AGGAACAATAGAAATCTTCGTGCGGTGTTACGTTGAAGTGGAGCGGATTATGTCAGCAATGGACAGAACA
ACCTAATGAACACAGAACCATGATGTGGTCTGTCCTTTTACAGCCAGTAGTGCTCGCCGCAGTCGAGCGA
CAGGGCGAAGCCCGTTTAAACGAGCGCCAGAAGGCCGCCAGAGAGGCCGAGCGCGGCCGTGAGGCTTGGA
CGCTAGGGCAGGGCATGAAAAAGCCCGTAGCGGGCTGCTACGGGCGTCTGACGCGGTGGAAAGGGGGAGG
GGATGTTGTCTACATGGCTCTGCTGTAGTGAGTGGGTTGCGCTCCGGCAGCGGTCCTGATCAATCGTCAC
CCTTTCTCGGTCCTTCAACGTTCCTGACAACGAGCCTCCTTTTCGCCAATCCATCGACAATCACCGCGAG
TCCCTGCTCGAACGCTGCGTCCGGACCGGCTTCGTCGAAGGCGTCTATCGCGGCCCGCAACAGCGGCGAG
AGCGGAGCCTGTTCAACGGTGCCGCCGCGCTCGCCGGCATCGCTGTCGCCGGCCTGCTCCTCAAGCACGG
CCCCAACAGTGAAGTAGCTGATTGTCATCAGCGCATTGACGGCGTCCCCGGCCGAAAAACCCGCCTCGCA
GAGGAAGCGAAGCTGCGCGTCGGCCGTTTCCATCTGCGGTGCGCCCGGTCGCGTGCCGGCATGGATGCGC
GCGCCATCGCGGTAGGCGAGCAGCGCCTGCCTGAAGCTGCGGGCATTCCCGATCAGAAATGAGCGCCAGT
CGTCGTCGGCTCTCGGCACCGAATGCGTATGATTCTCCGCCAGCATGGCTTCGGCCAGTGCGTCGAGCAG
CGCCCGCTTGTTCCTGAAGTGCCAGTAAAGCGCCGGCTGCTGAACCCCCAACCGTTCCGCCAGTTTGCGT
GTCGTCAGACCGTCTACGCCGACCTCGTTCAACAGGTCCAGGGCGGCACGGATCACTGTATTCGGCTGCA
ACTTTGTCATGCTTGACACTTTATCACTGATAAACATAATATGTCCACCAACTTATCAGTGATAAAGAAT
CCGCGCGTTCAATCGGACCAGCGGAGGCTGGTCCGGAGGCCAGACGTGAAACCCAACATACCCCTGATCG
TAATTCTGAGCACTGTCGCGCTCGACGCTGTCGGCATCGGCCTGATTATGCCGGTGCTGCCGGGCCTCCT
GCGCGATCTGGTTCACTCGAACGACGTCACCGCCCACTATGGCATTCTGCTGGCGCTGTATGCGTTGGTG
CAATTTGCCTGCGCACCTGTGCTGGGCGCGCTGTCGGATCGTTTCGGGCGGCGGCCAATCTTGCTCGTCT
CGCTGGCCGGCGCCACTGTCGACTACGCCATCATGGCGACAGCGCCTTTCCTTTGGGTTCTCTATATCGG
GCGGATCGTGGCCGGCATCACCGGGGCGACTGGGGCGGTAGCCGGCGCTTATATTGCCGATATCACTGAT
GGCGATGAGCGCGCGCGGCACTTCGGCTTCATGAGCGCCTGTTTCGGGTTCGGGATGGTCGCGGGACCTG
TGCTCGGTGGGCTGATGGGCGGTTTCTCCCCCCACGCTCCGTTCTTCGCCGCGGCAGCCTTGAACGGCCT
CAATTTCCTGACGGGCTGTTTCCTTTTGCCGGAGTCGCACAAAGGCGAACGCCGGCCGTTACGCCGGGAG
GCTCTCAACCCGCTCGCTTCGTTCCGGTGGGCCCGGGGCATGACCGTCGTCGCCGCCCTGATGGCGGTCT
TCTTCATCATGCAACTTGTCGGACAGGTGCCGGCCGCGCTTTGGGTCATTTTCGGCGAGGATCGCTTTCA
CTGGGACGCGACCACGATCGGCATTTCGCTTGCCGCATTTGGCATTCTGCATTCACTCGCCCAGGCA
Features (pLannotate 1.2.2; 33 found; start..end, strand, type, name):
    703..812     +  oriT           oriT: incP origin of transfer
    845..1216    +  CDS            traJ: oriT-recognizing protein; traJ
   1938..2507    +  CDS            NrsR: nourseothricin acetyltransferase; Streptomyces noursei nat1; confers resistance to nourseothricin
   3196..4377    -  CDS            Y4CI_SINFN: Protein predicted: Swiss-Prot protein existence level 4. From Sinorhizobium fredii (strain NBRC 101917 / NGR234).
   4374..4441    -  ncRNA          S-element: Accession: RF00490 - S-element
   4484..4528    +  ncRNA          ctRNA p42d: Accession: RF00489 - ctRNA
   7242..7856    +  rep_origin     oriV: origin of replication for the bacterial F plasmid
   7932..8151    +  rep_origin     ori2: secondary origin of replication for the bacterial F plasmid; also known as oriS
   8242..8997    +  CDS            repE: replication initiation protein for the bacterial F plasmid; repE
   9000..9250    +  misc_feature   incC: incC; incompatibility region of the bacterial F plasmid
   9412..9915    +  misc_feature   CEN/ARS: S. cerevisiae CEN6 centromere fused to an autonomously replicating sequence
   9916..10102   +  promoter       HIS3 promoter: S. cerevisiae HIS3
  10103..10765   +  CDS            HIS3: imidazoleglycerol-phosphate dehydratase, required for histidine biosynthesis; S. cerevisiae HIS3; yeast auxotrophic marker
  10955..12130   +  CDS            sopA: partitioning protein for the bacterial F plasmid; sopA
  12130..13101   +  CDS            sopB: partitioning protein for the bacterial F plasmid; sopB
  13174..13647   +  misc_feature   sopC: sopC; centromere-like partitioning region of the bacterial F plasmid
  13747..13893   +  CDS            yuaZ (fragment): YUAZ_ECO57 - Protein predicted: Swiss-Prot protein existence level 4. From Escherichia coli O157:H7.
  13907..14305   -  misc_feature   cos: lambda cos site; allows packaging into phage lambda particles
  14323..14356   +  protein_bind   loxP: Cre-mediated recombination occurs in the 8-bp core sequence (GCATACAT). Cre recombinase
  14410..14509   +  misc_feature   bom (fragment): basis of mobility region from pBR322
  14515..14671   -  CDS            lacZα (fragment): LacZα fragment of β-galactosidase; lacZ fragment
  14674..14692   +  promoter       T7 promoter: promoter for bacteriophage T7 RNA polymerase
  14695..14751   +  misc_feature   MCS: pUC18/19 multiple cloning site
  14816..14838   -  protein_bind   lac operator (fragment): The lac repressor binds to the lac operator to inhibit transcription in E. coli. This inhibition can be relieved by adding lactose or isopropyl-β-D-thiogalactopyranoside (IPTG). lac repressor encoded by lacI
  14842..14872   -  promoter       lac promoter: promoter for the E. coli lac operon
  14887..14908   -  protein_bind   CAP binding site: CAP binding activates transcription in the presence of cAMP. E. coli catabolite activator protein
  14921..14984   -  CDS            lacI (fragment): lac repressor; lacI; The lac repressor binds to the lac operator to inhibit transcription in E. coli. This inhibition can be relieved by adding lactose or isopropyl-β-D-thiogalactopyranoside (IPTG).
  15026..15043   +  promoter       tet promoter (fragment): E. coli promoter for tetracycline efflux protein gene
  15131..15787   -  CDS            cat: CAT_ECOLX - Experimental evidence at protein level: Swiss-Prot protein existence level 1. This enzyme is an effector of chloramphenicol resistance in bacteria. From Escherichia coli. This protein is used as a marker in many commonly used cloning vectors, such as pACYC184.
  15788..15890   -  promoter       cat promoter: promoter of the E. coli cat gene encoding chloramphenicol acetyltransferase
  16006..16350   +  CDS            resD (fragment): REDF_ECOLI - Also known as D. Protein inferred from homology: Swiss-Prot protein existence level 3. Acts as a repressor of transcription and as a site-specific resolvase that cleaves at the RfsF site. From Escherichia coli (strain K12).
  16930..17580   -  CDS            TetR: tetracycline resistance regulatory protein; tetR
  17686..408     +  CDS            TcR (across the origin): tetracycline efflux protein; tetA; confers resistance to tetracycline
