[The description below was written by a language model from this plasmid's Addgene catalogue record and pLannotate feature annotations shown in this document.]
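Description:
pAGE2.0 is a multi-host shuttle vector of roughly 18.5 kb, built on the pPtGE31 backbone by adding elements for replication and selection in Sinorhizobium meliloti. It is designed to be moved by conjugation and to replicate in S. meliloti, E. coli, Saccharomyces cerevisiae and the diatom Phaeodactylum tricornutum.

In E. coli it behaves as a low-copy, F-plasmid-type (BAC/fosmid-like) replicon. The feature table shows ori2 with repE and incC, the sopA/sopB/sopC partitioning system, and a separate oriV element, which fits the catalogue note that copy number can be induced with arabinose in the recommended host strain. Selection in E. coli is by chloramphenicol, through a cat gene under its own promoter.

Yeast maintenance relies on a CEN6/ARS element and the HIS3 auxotrophic marker with its native promoter. The record does not name a separate diatom replication element. Replication in S. meliloti comes from the pSymA-derived repA2B2C2 cassette. The annotation covers this region only partially, as a rhizobial protein homologue plus the S-element and ctRNA regulatory RNAs typical of repABC replicons. A TetR/TetA module taken from pRK7813 gives tetracycline selection in S. meliloti. A nourseothricin N-acetyltransferase gene gives selection in P. tricornutum, but its promoter is not annotated.

Transfer depends on the RK2/RP4 (IncP) oriT with the adjacent traJ, which lets the plasmid be mobilised when transfer functions are supplied in trans. Backbone remnants include a lambda cos site, a loxP site, a T7 promoter, and a pUC-type multiple cloning site within a fragmentary lacZα/lac promoter region. The vector is intended as a cloning and delivery platform for direct inter-kingdom DNA transfer from bacterial donors to yeast and diatom recipients.
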