Addgene plasmid #165984: pAGE2.0
Purpose: Multi-host shuttle vector that can be transferred by conjugation and replicate in S. meliloti, E. coli, S. cerevisiae, and P. tricornutum. Contains S. meliloti pSymA origin and Tet resistance.
Depositing lab: Bogumil Karas. Publication: Designer Sinorhizobium meliloti strains and multi-functional vectors enable direct inter-kingdom DNA transfer. Brumwell SL, MacLeod MR, Huang T, Cochrane RR, Meaney RS, Zamani M, Matysiakiewicz O, Dan KN, Janakirama P, Edgell DR, Charles TC, Finan TM, Karas BJ. PLoS One. 2019 Jun 17;14(6):e0206781. doi: 10.1371/journal.pone.0206781. eCollection 2019. PubMed 31206509.
Backbone
  Vector backbone: pPtGE31
  Backbone manufacturer: Slattery et al., 2018
  Backbone size w/o insert (bp): 9507
  Total vector size (bp): 18460
  Modifications to backbone: Addition of elements for S. meliloti replication and selection.
  Vector type: Synthetic Biology ; Bacterial and Yeast Cloning; Conjugation
  Selectable markers: HIS3 ; Chloramphenicol - E. coli, Tetracycline - S. meliloti, Nourseothricin N-acetyltransferase - P. tricornutum
Growth in bacteria
  Bacterial resistance: Chloramphenicol, 25 μg/mL
  Growth temperature: 37°C
  Growth strain: E. coli Epi300
  Growth instructions: Plasmid can be induced to high copy with arabinose.
  Copy number: Low Copy
Gene/Insert 1
  Gene/Insert name: RK2/RP4 origin of transfer (alt name: oriT)
  Insert size (bp): 771
Gene/Insert 2
  Gene/Insert name: repA2B2C2
  Species: Sinorhizobium meliloti
  Insert size (bp): 4335
Gene/Insert 3
  Gene/Insert name: nourseothricin N-acetyl transferase (alt name: NAT)
  Insert size (bp): 570
Gene/Insert 4
  Gene/Insert name: tetracycline resistance (alt name: TetR/A)
  Insert size (bp): 2285
Resource information
  A portion of this plasmid was derived from a plasmid made by: (1) Edgell Lab (backbone was cloned from pPtGE30). Reference: Slattery, S. S., Diamond, A., Wang, H., Therrien, J. A., Lant, J. T., Jazey, T., ... & Edgell, D. R. (2018). An expanded plasmid-based genetic toolbox enables Cas9 genome editing and stable maintenance of synthetic pathways in Phaeodactylum tricornutum. ACS synthetic biology, 7(2), 328-338. (2) Jones and Gutterson (Tetracycline resistance gene was cloned from pRK7813). Reference: Jones, J. D., & Gutterson, N. (1987). An efficient mobilizable cosmid vector, pRK7813, and its use in a rapid method for marker exchange in Pseudomonas fluorescens strain HV37a. Gene, 61(3), 299-306.
Terms and licenses: Academic/Nonprofit Terms; Industry Terms: Not Available to Industry
How to cite: pAGE2.0 was a gift from Bogumil Karas (Addgene plasmid # 165984 ; http://n2t.net/addgene:165984 ; RRID:Addgene_165984)
